>Addgene plasmid #110920 | plko-tet-on-puromycin-shTRX1-259 | addgene full sequence | sequence record 212751 | Addgene NGS Result
TAATGTGAGTTAGCTCACTCATTAGGCACCCCAGGCTTTACACTTTATGCTTCCGGCTCGTATGTTGTGT
GGAATTGTGAGCGGATAACAATTTCACACAGGAAACAGCTATGACCATGATTACGCCAAGCGCGCAATTA
ACCCTCACTAAAGGGAACAAAAGCTGGAGCTGCAAGCTTAATGTAGTCTTATGCAATACTCTTGTAGTCT
TGCAACATGGTAACGATGAGTTAGCAACATGCCTTACAAGGAGAGAAAAAGCACCGTGCATGCCGATTGG
TGGAAGTAAGGTGGTACGATCGTGCCTTATTAGGAAGGCAACAGACGGGTCTGACATGGATTGGACGAAC
CACTGAATTGCCGCATTGCAGAGATATTGTATTTAAGTGCCTAGCTCGATACATAAACGGGTCTCTCTGG
TTAGACCAGATCTGAGCCTGGGAGCTCTCTGGCTAACTAGGGAACCCACTGCTTAAGCCTCAATAAAGCT
TGCCTTGAGTGCTTCAAGTAGTGTGTGCCCGTCTGTTGTGTGACTCTGGTAACTAGAGATCCCTCAGACC
CTTTTAGTCAGTGTGGAAAATCTCTAGCAGTGGCGCCCGAACAGGGACTTGAAAGCGAAAGGGAAACCAG
AGGAGCTCTCTCGACGCAGGACTCGGCTTGCTGAAGCGCGCACGGCAAGAGGCGAGGGGCGGCGACTGGT
GAGTACGCCAAAAATTTTGACTAGCGGAGGCTAGAAGGAGAGAGATGGGTGCGAGAGCGTCAGTATTAAG
CGGGGGAGAATTAGATCGCGATGGGAAAAAATTCGGTTAAGGCCAGGGGGAAAGAAAAAATATAAATTAA
AACATATAGTATGGGCAAGCAGGGAGCTAGAACGATTCGCAGTTAATCCTGGCCTGTTAGAAACATCAGA
AGGCTGTAGACAAATACTGGGACAGCTACAACCATCCCTTCAGACAGGATCAGAAGAACTTAGATCATTA
TATAATACAGTAGCAACCCTCTATTGTGTGCATCAAAGGATAGAGATAAAAGACACCAAGGAAGCTTTAG
ACAAGATAGAGGAAGAGCAAAACAAAAGTAAGACCACCGCACAGCAAGCGGCCGCTGATCTTCAGACCTG
GAGGAGGAGATATGAGGGACAATTGGAGAAGTGAATTATATAAATATAAAGTAGTAAAAATTGAACCATT
AGGAGTAGCACCCACCAAGGCAAAGAGAAGAGTGGTGCAGAGAGAAAAAAGAGCAGTGGGAATAGGAGCT
TTGTTCCTTGGGTTCTTGGGAGCAGCAGGAAGCACTATGGGCGCAGCGTCAATGACGCTGACGGTACAGG
CCAGACAATTATTGTCTGGTATAGTGCAGCAGCAGAACAATTTGCTGAGGGCTATTGAGGCGCAACAGCA
TCTGTTGCAACTCACAGTCTGGGGCATCAAGCAGCTCCAGGCAAGAATCCTGGCTGTGGAAAGATACCTA
AAGGATCAACAGCTCCTGGGGATTTGGGGTTGCTCTGGAAAACTCATTTGCACCACTGCTGTGCCTTGGA
ATGCTAGTTGGAGTAATAAATCTCTGGAACAGATTTGGAATCACACGACCTGGATGGAGTGGGACAGAGA
AATTAACAATTACACAAGCTTAATACACTCCTTAATTGAAGAATCGCAAAACCAGCAAGAAAAGAATGAA
CAAGAATTATTGGAATTAGATAAATGGGCAAGTTTGTGGAATTGGTTTAACATAACAAATTGGCTGTGGT
ATATAAAATTATTCATAATGATAGTAGGAGGCTTGGTAGGTTTAAGAATAGTTTTTGCTGTACTTTCTAT
AGTGAATAGAGTTAGGCAGGGATATTCACCATTATCGTTTCAGACCCACCTCCCAACCCCGAGGGGACCC
GACAGGCCCGAAGGAATAGAAGAAGAAGGTGGAGAGAGAGACAGAGACAGATCCATTCGATTAGTGAACG
GATCTCGACGGTATCGATCACGAGACTAGCCTCGAGCGGCCGCAATATTTGCATGTCGCTATGTGTTCTG
GGAAATCACCATAAACGTGAAATCCCTATCAGTGATAGAGACTTATAAGTTCCCTATCAGTGATAGAGAC
ACCGGGCTTCAGAGTGTGAAGTCAAACTCGAGTTTGACTTCACACTCTGAAGCTTTTTGAATTCTCGACC
TCGAGACAAATGGCAGTATTCATCCACAATTTTAAAAGAAAAGGGGGGATTGGGGGGTACAGTGCAGGGG
AAAGAATAGTAGACATAATAGCAACAGACATACAAACTAAAGAATTACAAAAACAAATTACAAAAATTCA
AAATTTTCGGGTTTATTACAGGGACAGCAGAGATCCACTTTGGCCGCGGCTCGAGGGGGTTGGGGTTGCG
CCTTTTCCAAGGCAGCCCTGGGTTTGCGCAGGGACGCGGCTGCTCTGGGCGTGGTTCCGGGAAACGCAGC
GGCGCCGACCCTGGGTCTCGCACATTCTTCACGTCCGTTCGCAGCGTCACCCGGATCTTCGCCGCTACCC
TTGTGGGCCCCCCGGCGACGCTTCCTGCTCCGCCCCTAAGTCGGGAAGGTTCCTTGCGGTTCGCGGCGTG
CCGGACGTGACAAACGGAAGCCGCACGTCTCACTAGTACCCTCGCAGACGGACAGCGCCAGGGAGCAATG
GCAGCGCGCCGACCGCGATGGGCTGTGGCCAATAGCGGCTGCTCAGCAGGGCGCGCCGAGAGCAGCGGCC
GGGAAGGGGCGGTGCGGGAGGCGGGGTGTGGGGCGGTAGTGTGGGCCCTGTTCCTGCCCGCGCGGTGTTC
CGCATTCTGCAAGCCTCCGGAGCGCACGTCGGCAGTCGGCTCCCTCGTTGACCGAATCACCGACCTCTCT
CCCCAGGGGGATCTGTGAGTTTGGGGACCCTTGATTGTTCTTTCTTTTTCGCTATTGTAAAATTCATGTT
ATATGGAGGGGGCAAAGTTTTCAGGGTGTTGTTTAGAATGGGAAGATGTCCCTTGTATCACCATGGACCC
TCATGATAATTTTGTTTCTTTCACTTTCTACTCTGTTGACAACCATTGTCTCCTCTTATTTTCTTTTCAT
TTTCTGTAACTTTTTCGTTAAACTTTAGCTTGCATTTGTAACGAATTTTTAAATTCACTTTTGTTTATTT
GTCAGATTGTAAGTACTTTCTCTAATCACTTTTTTTTCAAGGCAATCAGGGTATATTATATTGTACTTCA
GCACAGTTTTAGAGAACAATTGTTATAATTAAATGATAAGGTAGAATATTTCTGCATATAAATTCTGGCT
GGCGTGGAAATATTCTTATTGGTAGAAACAACTACATCCTGGTCATCATCCTGCCTTTCTCTTTATGGTT
ACAATGATATACACTGTTTGAGATGAGGATAAAATACTCTGAGTCCAAACCGGGCCCCTCTGCTAACCAT
GTTCATGCCTTCTTCTTTTTCCTACAGCTCCTGGGCAACGTGCTGGTTATTGTGCTGTCTCATCATTTTG
GCAAAGAATTGTAATACGACTCACTATAGGGCGAATTGATATGTCTAGATTAGATAAAAGTAAAGTGATT
AACAGCGCATTAGAGCTGCTTAATGAGGTCGGAATCGAAGGTTTAACAACCCGTAAACTCGCCCAGAAGC
TAGGTGTAGAGCAGCCTACATTGTATTGGCATGTAAAAAATAAGCGGGCTTTGCTCGACGCCTTAGCCAT
TGAGATGTTAGATAGGCACCATACTCACTTTTGCCCTTTAGAAGGGGAAAGCTGGCAAGATTTTTTACGT
AATAACGCTAAAAGTTTTAGATGTGCTTTACTAAGTCATCGCGATGGAGCAAAAGTACATTTAGGTACAC
GGCCTACAGAAAAACAGTATGAAACTCTCGAAAATCAATTAGCCTTTTTATGCCAACAAGGTTTTTCACT
AGAGAATGCATTATATGCACTCAGCGCTGTGGGGCATTTTACTTTAGGTTGCGTATTGGAAGATCAAGAG
CATCAAGTCGCTAAAGAAGAAAGGGAAACACCTACTACTGATAGTATGCCGCCATTATTACGACAAGCTA
TCGAATTATTTGATCACCAAGGTGCAGAGCCAGCCTTCTTATTCGGCCTTGAATTGATCATATGCGGATT
AGAAAAACAACTTAAATGTGAAAGTGGGTCCGCGTACAGCGGCTCCCGGGAGTTCTAGGGATCTGCCCCT
CTCCCTCCCCCCCCCCTAACGTTACTGGCCGAAGCCGCTTGGAATAAGGCCGGTGTGCGTTTGTCTATAT
GTTATTTTCCACCATATTGCCGTCTTTTGGCAATGTGAGGGCCCGGAAACCTGGCCCTGTCTTCTTGACG
AGCATTCCTAGGGGTCTTTCCCCTCTCGCCAAAGGAATGCAAGGTCTGTTGAATGTCGTGAAGGAAGCAG
TTCCTCTGGAAGCTTCTTGAAGACAAACAACGTCTGTAGCGACCCTTTGCAGGCAGCGGAACCCCCCACC
TGGCGACAGGTGCCTCTGCGGCCAAAAGCCACGTGTATAAGATACACCTGCAAAGGCGGCACAACCCCAG
TGCCACGTTGTGAGTTGGATAGTTGTGGAAAGAGTCAAATGGCTCTCCTCAAGCGTATTCAACAAGGGGC
TGAAGGATGCCCAGAAGGTACCCCATTGTATGGGATCTGATCTGGGGCCTCGGTGCACATGCTTTACATG
TGTTTAGTCGAGGTTAAAAAAACGTCTAGGCCCCCCGAACCACGGGGACGTGGTTTTCCTTTGAAAAACA
CGATGATAAGGATCCACCGGAGCTTACCATGACCGAGTACAAGCCCACGGTGCGCCTCGCCACCCGCGAC
GACGTCCCCAGGGCCGTACGCACCCTCGCCGCCGCGTTCGCCGACTACCCCGCCACGCGCCACACCGTCG
ATCCGGACCGCCACATCGAGCGGGTCACCGAGCTGCAAGAACTCTTCCTCACGCGCGTCGGGCTCGACAT
CGGCAAGGTGTGGGTCGCGGACGACGGCGCCGCGGTGGCGGTCTGGACCACGCCGGAGAGCGTCGAAGCG
GGGGCGGTGTTCGCCGAGATCGGCCCGCGCATGGCCGAGTTGAGCGGTTCCCGGCTGGCCGCGCAGCAAC
AGATGGAAGGCCTCCTGGCGCCGCACCGGCCCAAGGAGCCCGCGTGGTTCCTGGCCACCGTCGGCGTCTC
GCCCGACCACCAGGGCAAGGGTCTGGGCAGCGCCGTCGTGCTCCCCGGAGTGGAGGCGGCCGAGCGCGCC
GGGGTGCCCGCCTTCCTGGAGACCTCCGCGCCCCGCAACCTCCCCTTCTACGAGCGGCTCGGCTTCACCG
TCACCGCCGACGTCGAGGTGCCCGAAGGACCGCGCACCTGGTGCATGACCCGCAAGCCCGGTGCCTGACG
CCCGCCCCACGACCCGCAGCGCCCGACCGAAAGGAGCGCACGACCCCATGCATCGGTACCTTTAAGACCA
ATGACTTACAAGGCAGCTGTAGATCTTAGCCACTTTTTAAAAGAAAAGGGGGGACTGGAAGGGCTAATTC
ACTCCCAACGAAGACAAGATCTGCTTTTTGCTTGTACTGGGTCTCTCTGGTTAGACCAGATCTGAGCCTG
GGAGCTCTCTGGCTAACTAGGGAACCCACTGCTTAAGCCTCAATAAAGCTTGCCTTGAGTGCTTCAAGTA
GTGTGTGCCCGTCTGTTGTGTGACTCTGGTAACTAGAGATCCCTCAGACCCTTTTAGTCAGTGTGGAAAA
TCTCTAGCAGTAGTAGTTCATGTCATCTTATTATTCAGTATTTATAACTTGCAAAGAAATGAATATCAGA
GAGTGAGAGGAACTTGTTTATTGCAGCTTATAATGGTTACAAATAAAGCAATAGCATCACAAATTTCACA
AATAAAGCATTTTTTTCACTGCATTCTAGTTGTGGTTTGTCCAAACTCATCAATGTATCTTATCATGTCT
GGCTCTAGCTATCCCGCCCCTAACTCCGCCCATCCCGCCCCTAACTCCGCCCAGTTCCGCCCATTCTCCG
CCCCATGGCTGACTAATTTTTTTTATTTATGCAGAGGCCGAGGCCGCCTCGGCCTCTGAGCTATTCCAGA
AGTAGTGAGGAGGCTTTTTTGGAGGCCTAGGGACGTACCCAATTCGCCCTATAGTGAGTCGTATTACGCG
CGCTCACTGGCCGTCGTTTTACAACGTCGTGACTGGGAAAACCCTGGCGTTACCCAACTTAATCGCCTTG
CAGCACATCCCCCTTTCGCCAGCTGGCGTAATAGCGAAGAGGCCCGCACCGATCGCCCTTCCCAACAGTT
GCGCAGCCTGAATGGCGAATGGG
[124 nt withheld, positions 6324-6447]
C
[91 nt withheld, positions 6449-6539]
A
[49 nt withheld, positions 6541-6589]
CCTTTGACGTTGGAGTCCACGTTCTTT
[37 nt withheld, positions 6617-6653]
ACCCTATCTCGGTCTATTCTTTTGATTTATAAGGGATTTTGCCGATTTCGGCCTATTGGTTAAAAAATGA
GCTGATTTAACAAAAATTTAACGCGAATTTTAACAAAATATTAACGCTTACAATTTAGGTGGCACTTTTC
GGGGAAATGTGCGCGGAACCCCTATTTGTTTATTTTTCTAAATACATTCAAATATGTATCCGCTCATGAG
ACAATAACCCTGATAAATGCTTCAATAATATTGAAAAAGGAAGAGTATGAGTATTCAACATTTCCGTGTC
GCCCTTATTCCCTTTTTTGCGGCATTTTGCCTTCCTGTTTTTGCTCACCCAGAAACGCTGGTGAAAGTAA
AAGATGCTGAAGATCAGTTGGGTGCACGAGTGGGTTACATCGAACTGGATCTCAACAGCGGTAAGATCCT
TGAGAGTTTTCGCCCCGAAGAACGTTTTCCAATGATGAGCACTTTTAAAGTTCTGCTATGTGGCGCGGTA
TTATCCCGTATTGACGCCGGGCAAGAGCAACTCGGTCGCCGCATACACTATTCTCAGAATGACTTGGTTG
AGTACTCACCAGTCACAGAAAAGCATCTTACGGATGGCATGACAGTAAGAGAATTATGCAGTGCTGCCAT
AACCATGAGTGATAACACTGCGGCCAACTTACTTCTGACAACGATCGGAGGACCGAAGGAGCTAACCGCT
TTTTTGCACAACATGGGGGATCATGTAACTCGCCTTGATCGTTGGGAACCGGAGCTGAATGAAGCCATAC
CAAACGACGAGCGTGACACCACGATGCCTGTAGCAATGGCAACAACGTTGCGCAAACTATTAACTGGCGA
ACTACTTACTCTAGCTTCCCGGCAACAATTAATAGACTGGATGGAGGCGGATAAAGTTGCAGGACCACTT
CTGCGCTCGGCCCTTCCGGCTGGCTGGTTTATTGCTGATAAATCTGGAGCCGGTGAGCGTGGGTCTCGCG
GTATCATTGCAGCACTGGGGCCAGATGGTAAGCCCTCCCGTATCGTAGTTATCTACACGACGGGGAGTCA
GGCAACTATGGATGAACGAAATAGACAGATCGCTGAGATAGGTGCCTCACTGATTAAGCATTGGTAACTG
TCAGACCAAGTTTACTCATATATACTTTAGATTGATTTAAAACTTCATTTTTAATTTAAAAGGATCTAGG
TGAAGATCCTTTTTGATAATCTCATGACCAAAATCCCTTAACGTGAGTTTTCGTTCCACTGAGCGTCAGA
CCCCGTAGAAAAGATCAAAGGATCTTCTTGAGATCCTTTTTTTCTGCGCGTAATCTGCTGCTTGCAAACA
AAAAAACCACCGCTACCAGCGGTGGTTTGTTTGCCGGATCAAGAGCTACCAACTCTTTTTCCGAAGGTAA
CTGGCTTCAGCAGAGCGCAGATACCAAATACTGTTCTTCTAGTGTAGCCGTAGTTAGGCCACCACTTCAA
GAACTCTGTAGCACCGCCTACATACCTCGCTCTGCTAATCCTGTTACCAGTGGCTGCTGCCAGTGGCGAT
AAGTCGTGTCTTACCGGGTTGGACTCAAGACGATAGTTACCGGATAAGGCGCAGCGGTCGGGCTGAACGG
GGGGTTCGTGCACACAGCCCAGCTTGGAGCGAACGACCTACACCGAACTGAGATACCTACAGCGTGAGCT
ATGAGAAAGCGCCACGCTTCCCGAAGGGAGAAAGGCGGACAGGTATCCGGTAAGCGGCAGGGTCGGAACA
GGAGAGCGCACGAGGGAGCTTCCAGGGGGAAACGCCTGGTATCTTTATAGTCCTGTCGGGTTTCGCCACC
TCTGACTTGAGCGTCGATTTTTGTGATGCTCGTCAGGGGGGCGGAGCCTATGGAAAAACGCCAGCAACGC
GGCCTTTTTACGGTTCCTGGCCTTTTGCTGGCCTTTTGCTCACATGTTCTTTCCTGCGTTATCCCCTGAT
TCTGTGGATAACCGTATTACCGCCTTTGAGTGAGCTGATACCGCTCGCCGCAGCCGAACGACCGAGCGCA
GCGAGTCAGTGAGCGAGGAAGCGGAAGAGCGCCCAATACGCAAACCGCCTCTCCCCGCGCGTTGGCCGAT
TCATTAATGCAGCTGGCACGACAGGTTTCCCGACTGGAAAGCGGGCAGTGAGCGCAACGCAAT
Features (pLannotate 1.2.2; 29 found; start..end, strand, type, name):
      1..22      +  protein_bind   CAP binding site: CAP binding activates transcription in the presence of cAMP. E. coli catabolite activator protein
     37..67      +  promoter       lac promoter: promoter for the E. coli lac operon
     75..91      +  protein_bind   lac operator: The lac repressor binds to the lac operator to inhibit transcription in E. coli. This inhibition can be relieved by adding lactose or isopropyl-β-D-thiogalactopyranoside (IPTG). lac repressor encoded by lacI
    136..154     +  promoter       T3 promoter: promoter for bacteriophage T3 RNA polymerase
    182..408     +  promoter       RSV promoter: Rous sarcoma virus enhancer/promoter
    409..589     +  LTR            5' LTR (truncated): truncated 5' long terminal repeat (LTR) from HIV-1
    636..761     +  misc_feature   HIV-1 Ψ: packaging signal of human immunodeficiency virus type 1
    745..1108    +  CDS            HIV-1 gag (fragment): gag protein from human immunodeficiency virus 1; gag
   1254..1487    +  misc_feature   RRE: The Rev response element (RRE) of HIV-1 allows for Rev-dependent mRNA export from the nucleus to the cytoplasm.
   1864..1964    +  CDS            Rev (fragment): human immunodeficiency virus 1 (HIV-1) Rev protein; rev; enhances nuclear export of unspliced and incompletely spliced viral mRNAs
   2005..2099    +  promoter       H1-2O2 promoter: doxycycline-inducible variant of the human H1 RNA promoter (Henriksen et al., 2007)
   2200..2317    +  misc_feature   cPPT/CTS: central polypurine tract and central termination sequence of HIV-1
   2366..2876    +  promoter       hPGK promoter: human phosphoglycerate kinase 1 promoter
   2885..3457    +  intron         β-globin intron: intron from rabbit β-globin gene
   3512..3530    +  promoter       T7 promoter: promoter for bacteriophage T7 RNA polymerase
   3541..4161    +  CDS            tetR: TETR2_ECOLX - Experimental evidence at protein level: Swiss-Prot protein existence level 1. TetR is the repressor of the tetracycline resistance element; its N-terminal region forms a helix-turn-helix structure and binds DNA. Binding of tetracycline to TetR reduces the repressor affinity for the tetracycline resistance gene (tetA) promoter operator sites. From Escherichia coli.
   4307..4769    +  misc_feature   IRES: internal ribosome entry site (IRES) of the encephalomyocarditis virus (EMCV)
   4789..5388    +  CDS            PuroR: puromycin N-acetyltransferase; pac from Streptomyces alboniger; confers resistance to puromycin
   5431..5514    +  CDS            nef (fragment): NEF_HV1Z2 - Experimental evidence at protein level: Swiss-Prot protein existence level 1. Extracellular Nef protein targets CD4(+) T-lymphocytes for apoptosis by interacting with CXCR4 surface receptors. From Human immunodeficiency virus type 1 group M subtype D (isolate Z2/CDC-Z34) (HIV-1).
   5516..5749    +  LTR            3' LTR (ΔU3): self-inactivating 3' long terminal repeat (LTR) from HIV-1
   5821..5942    +  polyA_signal   SV40 poly(A) signal: SV40 polyadenylation signal
   5982..6117    +  rep_origin     SV40 ori: SV40 origin of replication
   6138..6156    -  promoter       T7 promoter: promoter for bacteriophage T7 RNA polymerase
   6164..6319    +  CDS            lacZα (fragment): LacZα fragment of β-galactosidase; lacZ fragment
   6324..6752    +  rep_origin     f1 ori (sequence partly withheld): f1 bacteriophage origin of replication; arrow indicates direction of (+) strand synthesis
   6805..6909    +  promoter       AmpR promoter: bla
   6910..7770    +  CDS            AmpR: β-lactamase; bla; confers resistance to ampicillin, carbenicillin, and related antibiotics
   7941..8529    +  rep_origin     ori: high-copy-number ColE1/pMB1/pBR322/pUC origin of replication
   8712..8804    +  CDS            lacI (fragment): lac repressor; lacI; The lac repressor binds to the lac operator to inhibit transcription in E. coli. This inhibition can be relieved by adding lactose or isopropyl-β-D-thiogalactopyranoside (IPTG).
