[The description below was written by a language model from this plasmid's Addgene catalogue record and pLannotate feature annotations shown in this document.]
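Description:
plko-tet-on-puromycin-shTRX1-259 is a lentiviral shRNA vector built on the pLKO-Tet-on (puromycin) backbone and designed for doxycycline-inducible knockdown of human thioredoxin-1 (TXN, also called TRX1). It is propagated in E. coli as a high-copy plasmid through a ColE1/pUC-type origin with ampicillin selection (AmpR), and also carries an f1 origin and an SV40 origin. The viral portion has a third-generation, self-inactivating layout: an RSV promoter drives a truncated HIV-1 5' LTR, followed by the Ψ packaging signal with a gag fragment, the Rev response element, a cPPT/CTS element and a ΔU3 3' LTR, with an SV40 polyadenylation signal downstream. Packaging functions are therefore expected to be supplied in trans.

The catalogue entry lists the insert's promoter as unknown, but the feature table annotates an H1-2O2 promoter, a doxycycline-responsive variant of the human H1 RNA polymerase III promoter, positioned just upstream of the cPPT. This is the expected place for the hairpin, although the shRNA itself is not annotated as a feature. A second cassette in the same provirus uses the human PGK promoter and a rabbit β-globin intron to express the TetR repressor, linked through an EMCV IRES to puromycin N-acetyltransferase. The single vector thus provides both the regulator and a puromycin marker for selecting transduced mammalian cells. TetR binds the operator sites in the H1 promoter and keeps the hairpin silent; doxycycline releases the repressor and allows shRNA transcription. The associated study concerns thioredoxin-1 and redox vulnerability in castration-resistant prostate cancer, consistent with use for conditional TRX1 depletion in stably transduced human cells.
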