Addgene plasmid #110920: plko-tet-on-puromycin-shTRX1-259
Purpose: To knockdown Thioredoxin-1 following doxycycline addition
Depositing lab: Priyamvada Rai. Depositing organization: University of Miami. Publication: Thioredoxin-1 protects against androgen receptor-induced redox vulnerability in castration-resistant prostate cancer. Samaranayake GJ, Troccoli CI, Huynh M, Lyles RDZ, Kage K, Win A, Lakshmanan V, Kwon D, Ban Y, Chen SX, Zarco ER, Jorda M, Burnstein KL, Rai P. Nat Commun. 2017 Oct 31;8(1):1204. doi: 10.1038/s41467-017-01269-x. PubMed 29089489.
Backbone
  Vector backbone: pLKO-Tet-on (puromycin)
  Backbone manufacturer: PUBMED ID: 19177017
  Vector type: Lentiviral
  Selectable markers: Puromycin
Growth in bacteria
  Bacterial resistance: Ampicillin, 100 μg/mL
  Growth temperature: 37°C
  Growth strain: NEB Stable
  Copy number: High Copy
Gene/Insert
  Gene/Insert name: TRX1
  gRNA/shRNA sequence: GCTTCAGAGTGTGAAGTCAAA
  Species: H. sapiens (human)
  Entrez Gene: TXN (a.k.a. TRDX, TRX, TRX1, TXN1, Trx80)
  Promoter: unknown
  Cloning method: Restriction Enzyme; 5′ cloning site unknown (unknown if destroyed); 3′ cloning site unknown (unknown if destroyed)
  Sequencing primers: 5′ unknown; 3′ unknown
Terms and licenses: Academic/Nonprofit Terms; Industry Terms: Not Available to Industry
Depositor comments: The Rai lab uses XL-10 gold ultracompetent cells as the growth strain, but DH5alpha should work fine too
How to cite: plko-tet-on-puromycin-shTRX1-259 was a gift from Priyamvada Rai (Addgene plasmid # 110920 ; http://n2t.net/addgene:110920 ; RRID:Addgene_110920)
