>Addgene plasmid #110920 | plko-tet-on-puromycin-shTRX1-259 | depositor partial sequence | sequence record 208516 | gRNA/shRNA sequence
GCTTCAGAGTGTGAAGTCAAA
